Addgene plasmid #54392: LIIIbeta R C-D
Purpose: (Empty Backbone)
Depositing lab: Martin Parniske. Depositing organization: Ludwig-Maximilians-Universitaet Muenchen (LMU). Publication: A modular plasmid assembly kit for multigene expression, gene silencing and silencing rescue in plants. Binder A, Lambert J, Morbitzer R, Popp C, Ott T, Lahaye T, Parniske M. PLoS One. 2014 Feb 13;9(2):e88218. doi: 10.1371/journal.pone.0088218. eCollection 2014. PubMed 24551083.
Backbone
  Vector backbone: Xpre2-K (pCAMBIA)
  Backbone manufacturer: CAMBIA
  Vector type: plant expression
Growth in bacteria
  Bacterial resistance: Chloramphenicol and Kanamycin, 25 & 50 μg/mL
  Growth temperature: 37°C
  Growth strain: DB3.1
  Copy number: High Copy
Gene/Insert
  Gene/Insert name: None
Terms and licenses: Academic/Nonprofit Terms; Industry Terms: Not Available to Industry
Depositor comments: binary expression vector. LIII/LV backbone.
How to cite: LIIIbeta R C-D was a gift from Martin Parniske (Addgene plasmid # 54392 ; http://n2t.net/addgene:54392 ; RRID:Addgene_54392)
