[The description below was written by a language model from this plasmid's Addgene catalogue record and pLannotate feature annotations shown in this document.]
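Description:
LIIIbeta R C-D is an empty binary plant expression backbone built on Xpre2-K, a pCAMBIA derivative. It belongs to a modular plasmid assembly kit for multigene expression, gene silencing and silencing rescue in plants, and the depositor describes it as a level III/level V (LIII/LV) backbone, meaning an acceptor for the higher-order assembly steps of that system. The roughly 8 kb plasmid carries two replication systems. A high-copy ColE1/pMB1-type origin with the pBR322 bom mobilisation region supports propagation in E. coli. The pVS1 oriV, RepA replication protein and StaA stability protein support maintenance in Agrobacterium. A kanamycin resistance gene (aph(3')-Ia) in the backbone, outside the T-DNA, provides selection of the vector itself.

No gene of interest is present. Between the nopaline-type left and right T-DNA border repeats, the annotated features form a counter-selection "dummy" cassette: a chloramphenicol acetyltransferase gene with its promoter fragment and a lac UV5 promoter, a partial ccdA sequence, and the ccdB gyrase toxin gene. An attR1 fragment is also annotated, probably a remnant of the Gateway-derived source of the cassette rather than a working recombination site. Because ccdB is lethal to ordinary E. coli, the empty vector is kept in the ccdB-tolerant strain DB3.1 under combined chloramphenicol and kanamycin selection. Replacing the cassette with assembled modules should allow recovery of recombinants in standard strains on kanamycin alone.

The feature table shows no plant promoter, terminator or plant selectable marker, so these would have to come from the inserted modules. The record does not explain the "R C-D" designation or identify the cloning sites or overhangs used for assembly.
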