Features (pLannotate 1.2.2; 17 found; start..end, strand, type, name):
     18..158     +  misc_feature   bom: basis of mobility region from pBR322
    344..932     -  rep_origin     ori: high-copy-number ColE1/pMB1/pBR322/pUC origin of replication
   1003..1021    -  promoter       T7 promoter: promoter for bacteriophage T7 RNA polymerase
   1155..1964    +  CDS            KanR: aminoglycoside phosphotransferase; aph(3')-Ia; confers resistance to kanamycin in bacteria or G418 (Geneticin®) in eukaryotes
   2220..2244    +  misc_feature   LB T-DNA repeat: left border repeat from nopaline C58 T-DNA
   2292..2401    +  protein_bind   attR1 (fragment): mutant version of attR; recombination site for the Gateway® LR reaction LR Clonase™
   2438..2468    +  promoter       lac UV5 promoter: E. coli lac promoter with an "up" mutation
   2492..2521    +  promoter       cat promoter (fragment): promoter of the E. coli cat gene encoding chloramphenicol acetyltransferase
   2522..3178    +  CDS            cat: CAT_ECOLX - Experimental evidence at protein level: Swiss-Prot protein existence level 1. This enzyme is an effector of chloramphenicol resistance in bacteria. From Escherichia coli. This protein is used as a marker in many commonly used cloning vectors, such as pACYC184.
   3360..3518    +  CDS            ccdA (fragment): CCDA_ECO57 - Also known as H, letA. Experimental evidence at protein level: Swiss-Prot protein existence level 1. Antitoxin component of a type II toxin-antitoxin (TA) system which inhibits the post-segregational killing (PSK) of plasmid-free cells, also referred to as a plasmid addiction system. Binds to and blocks the activity of CcdB; will also remove bound CcdB protein from the CcdB-GyrA complex by forming a CcdA-CcdB complex, a process termed rejuvenation. Functions as a transcriptional corepressor for the ccdAB operon, repression also requires CcdB (By similarity). From Escherichia coli
   3523..3828    +  CDS            ccdB: CcdB, a bacterial toxin that poisons DNA gyrase; ccdB; Plasmids containing the ccdB gene cannot be propagated in standard E. coli strains.
   3914..3938    +  misc_feature   RB T-DNA repeat: right border repeat from nopaline C58 T-DNA
   4278..4679    +  CDS            Y4CG_SINFN (fragment): Protein inferred from homology: Swiss-Prot protein existence level 3. From Sinorhizobium fredii (strain NBRC 101917 / NGR234).
   5239..5868    +  CDS            pVS1 StaA: stability protein from the Pseudomonas plasmid pVS1 (Heeb et al., 2000)
   6297..7370    +  CDS            pVS1 RepA: replication protein from the Pseudomonas plasmid pVS1 (Heeb et al., 2000)
   7436..7630    +  rep_origin     pVS1 oriV: origin of replication for the Pseudomonas plasmid pVS1 (Heeb et al., 2000)
   7833..7872    +  CDS            rop (fragment): Rop protein, which maintains plasmids at low copy number; rop
>Addgene plasmid #54392 | LIIIbeta R C-D | depositor full sequence | sequence record 84612 | Full Sequence
GTTGGCGGGTGTCGGGGCGCAGCCATGACCCAGTCACGTAGCGATAGCGGAGTGTATACTGGCTTAACTA
TGCGGCATCAGAGCAGATTGTACTGAGAGTGCACCATATGCGGTGTGAAATACCGCACAGATGCGTAAGG
AGAAAATACCGCATCAGGCGCTCTTCCGCTTCCTCGCTCACTGACTCGCTGCGCTCGGTCGTTCGGCTGC
GGCGAGCGGTATCAGCTCACTCAAAGGCGGTAATACGGTTATCCACAGAATCAGGGGATAACGCAGGAAA
GAACATGTGAGCAAAAGGCCAGCAAAAGGCCAGGAACCGTAAAAAGGCCGCGTTGCTGGCGTTTTTCCAT
AGGCTCCGCCCCCCTGACGAGCATCACAAAAATCGACGCTCAAGTCAGAGGTGGCGAAACCCGACAGGAC
TATAAAGATACCAGGCGTTTCCCCCTGGAAGCTCCCTCGTGCGCTCTCCTGTTCCGACCCTGCCGCTTAC
CGGATACCTGTCCGCCTTTCTCCCTTCGGGAAGCGTGGCGCTTTCTCATAGCTCACGCTGTAGGTATCTC
AGTTCGGTGTAGGTCGTTCGCTCCAAGCTGGGCTGTGTGCACGAACCCCCCGTTCAGCCCGACCGCTGCG
CCTTATCCGGTAACTATCGTCTTGAGTCCAACCCGGTAAGACACGACTTATCGCCACTGGCAGCAGCCAC
TGGTAACAGGATTAGCAGAGCGAGGTATGTAGGCGGTGCTACAGAGTTCTTGAAGTGGTGGCCTAACTAC
GGCTACACTAGAAGGACAGTATTTGGTATCTGCGCTCTGCTGAAGCCAGTTACCTTCGGAAAAAGAGTTG
GTAGCTCTTGATCCGGCAAACAAACCACCGCTGGTAGCGGTGGTTTTTTTGTTTGCAAGCAGCAGATTAC
GCGCAGAAAAAAAGGATCTCAAGAAGATCCTTTGATCTTTTCTACGGGGTCTGACGCTCATAAAATCATT
ATTTGCCATCCAGCTGATATCCCCTATAGTGAGTCGTATTACATGGTCATAGCTGTTTCCTGGCAGCTCT
GGCCCGTGTCTCAAAATCTCTGATGTTACATTGCACAAGATAAAAATATATCATCATGAACAATAAAACT
GTCTGCTTACATAAACAGTAATACAAGGGGTGTTATGAGCCATATTCAACGGGAAACGTCGAGGCCGCGA
TTAAATTCCAACATGGATGCTGATTTATATGGGTATAAATGGGCTCGCGATAATGTCGGGCAATCAGGTG
CGACAATCTATCGCTTGTATGGGAAGCCCGATGCGCCAGAGTTGTTTCTGAAACATGGCAAAGGTAGCGT
TGCCAATGATGTTACAGATGAGATGGTCAGACTAAACTGGCTGACGGAATTTATGCCTCTTCCGACCATC
AAGCATTTTATCCGTACTCCTGATGATGCATGGTTACTCACCACTGCGATCCCCGGAAAAACAGCATTCC
AGGTATTAGAAGAATATCCTGATTCAGGTGAAAATATTGTTGATGCGCTGGCAGTGTTCCTGCGCCGGTT
GCATTCGATTCCTGTTTGTAATTGTCCTTTTAACAGCGATCGCGTATTTCGTCTTGCTCAGGCGCAATCA
CGAATGAATAACGGTTTGGTTGATGCGAGTGATTTTGATGACGAGCGTAATGGCTGGCCTGTTGAACAAG
TCTGGAAAGAAATGCATAAACTTTTGCCATTCTCACCGGATTCAGTCGTCACTCATGGTGATTTCTCACT
TGATAACCTTATTTTTGACGAGGGGAAATTAATAGGTTGTATTGATGTTGGACGAGTCGGAATCGCAGAC
CGATACCAGGATCTTGCCATCCTATGGAACTGCCTCGGTGAGTTTTCTCCTTCATTACAGAAACGGCTTT
TTCAAAAATATGGTATTGATAATCCTGATATGAATAAATTGCAGTTTCATTTGATGCTCGATGAGTTTTT
CTAATCAGAATTGGTTAATTGGTTGTAACACTGGCAGAGCATTACGCTGACTTGACGGGACGGCGCAAGC
TCATGACCAAAATCCCTTAACGTGAGTTACGCGTCGTTCCACTGAGCGTCAGACCCCTGCCGGTAACATG
AGCAAAGTCTGCCGCCTTACAACGGCTCTCCCGCTGACGCCGTCCCGGACTGATGGGCTGCCTGTATCGA
GTGGTGATTTTGTGCCGAGCTGCCGGTCGGGGAGCTGTTGGCTGGCTGGTGGCAGGATATATTGTGGTGT
AAACAAATTGACGCTTAGACGGATTACGGGTCTCACACCCAGATTGTCTTCAAAGCTGAACGAGAAACGT
AAAATGATATAAATATCAATATATTAAATTAGATTTTGCATAAAAAACAGACTACATAATACTGTAAAAC
ACAACATATCCAGTCACTATGGCGGCCCCTCGAGGGGCCGCATTAGGCACCCCAGGCTTTACACTTTATG
CTTCCGGCTCGTATAATGTGTGGATTTTGAGTTAGGATCCGTCGAGATTTTCAGGAGCTAAGGAAGCTAA
AATGGAGAAAAAAATCACTGGATATACCACCGTTGATATATCCCAATGGCATCGTAAAGAACATTTTGAG
GCATTTCAGTCAGTTGCTCAATGTACCTATAACCAGACCGTTCAGCTGGATATTACGGCCTTTTTAAAGA
CCGTAAAGAAAAATAAGCACAAGTTTTATCCGGCCTTTATTCACATTCTTGCCCGCCTGATGAATGCTCA
TCCGGAATTCCGTATGGCAATGAAAGACGGTGAGCTGGTGATATGGGATAGTGTTCACCCTTGTTACACC
GTTTTCCATGAGCAAACTGAAACGTTTTCATCGCTCTGGAGTGAATACCACGACGATTTCCGGCAGTTTC
TACACATATATTCGCAAGATGTGGCGTGTTACGGTGAAAACCTGGCCTATTTCCCTAAAGGGTTTATTGA
GAATATGTTTTTCGTGTCAGCCAATCCCTGGGTGAGTTTCACCAGTTTTGATTTAAACGTGGCCAATATG
GACAACTTCTTCGCCCCCGTTTTCACCATGGGCAAATATTATACGCAAGGCGACAAGGTGCTGATGCCGC
TGGCGATTCAGGTTCATCATGCCGTTTGTGATGGCTTCCATGTCGGCAGAATGCTTAATGAATTACAACA
GTACTGCGATGAGTGGCAGGGCGGGGCGTAATCTAGAGGATCCGGCTTACTAAAAGCCAGATAACAGTAT
GCGTATTTGCGCGCTGATTTTTGCGGTATAAGAATATATACTGATATGTATACCCGAAGTATGTCAAAAA
GAGGTATGCTATGAAGCAGCGTATTACAGTGACAGTTGACAGCGACAGCTATCAGTTGCTCAAGGCATAT
ATGATGTCAATATCTCCGGTCTGGTAAGCACAACCATGCAGAATGAAGCCCGTCGTCTGCGTGCCGAACG
CTGGAAAGCGGAAAATCAGGAAGGGATGGCTGAGGTCGCCCGGTTTATTGAAATGAACGGCTCTTTTGCT
GACGAGAACAGGGGCTGGTGAAATGCAGTTTAAGGTTTACACCTATAAAAGAGAGAGCCGTTATCGTCTG
TTTGTGGATGTACAGAGTGATATTATTGACACGCCCGGGCGACGGATGGTGATCCCCCTGGCCAGTGCAC
GTCTGCTGTCAGATAAAGTCCCCCGTGAACTTTACCCGGTGGTGCATATCGGGGATGAAAGCTGGCGCAT
GATGACCACCGATATGGCCAGTGTGCCGGTTTCCGTTATCGGGGAAGAAGTGGCTGATCTCAGCCACCGC
GAAAATGACATCAAAAACGCCATTAACCTGATGTTCTGGGGAATATAAATGTCAGGCTCCCTTATACACA
GCCAGTCTGCAGGTCGACGAAGACTTCGTAAAGGTGAGACCTCTGGTTTAAACTATCAGTGTTTGACAGG
ATATATTGGCGGGTAAACCTAAGAGAAAAGAGCGTTTATTAGAATAATCGGATATTTAAAAGGGCGTGAA
AAGGTTTATCCGTTCGTCCATTTGTATGTGCATGCCAACCACAGGGTTCCCCTCGGGATCAAAGTACTTT
GATCCAACCCCTCCGCTGCTATAGTGCAGTCGGCTTCTGACGTTCAGTGCAGCCTTCTTCTGAAAACGAC
ATGTCGCACAAGTCCTAAGTTACGCGACAGGCTGCCGCCCTGCCCTTTTCCTGGCGTTTTCTTGTCGCGT
GTTTTAGTCGCATAAAGTAGAATACTTGCGACTAGAACCGGAGACATTACGCCATGAACAAGAGCGCCGC
CGCTGGCCTGCTGGGCTATGCCCGCGTCAGCACCGACGACCAGGACTTGACCAACCAACGGGCCGAACTG
CACGCGGCCGGCTGCACCAAGCTGTTTTCCGAGAAGATCACCGGCACCAGGCGCGACCGCCCGGAGCTGG
CCAGGATGCTTGACCACCTACGCCCTGGCGACGTTGTGACAGTGACCAGGCTAGACCGCCTGGCCCGCAG
CACCCGCGACCTACTGGACATTGCCGAGCGCATCCAGGAGGCCGGCGCGGGCCTGCGTAGCCTGGCAGAG
CCGTGGGCCGACACCACCACGCCGGCCGGCCGCATGGTGTTGACCGTGTTCGCCGGCATTGCCGAGTTCG
AGCGTTCCCTAATCATCGACCGCACCCGGAGCGGGCGCGAGGCCGCCAAGGCCCGAGGCGTGAAGTTTGG
CCCCCGCCCTACCCTCACCCCGGCACAGATCGCGCACGCCCGCGAGCTGATCGACCAGGAAGGCCGCACC
GTGAAAGAGGCGGCTGCACTGCTTGGCGTGCATCGCTCGACCCTGTACCGCGCACTTGAGCGCAGCGAGG
AAGTGACGCCCACCGAGGCCAGGCGGCGCGGTGCCTTCCGTGAGGACGCATTGACCGAGGCCGACGCCCT
GGCGGCCGCCGAGAATGAACGCCAAGAGGAACAAGCATGAAACCGCACCAGGACGGCCAGGACGAACCGT
TTTTCATTACCGAAGAGATCGAGGCGGAGATGATCGCGGCCGGGTACGTGTTCGAGCCGCCCGCGCACAT
CTCAACCGTGCGGCTGCATGAAATCCTGGCCGGTTTGTCTGATGCCAAGCTGGCGGCCTGGCCGGCCAGC
TTGGCCGCTGAAGAAACCGAGCGCCGCCGTCTAAAAAGGTGATGTGTATTTGAGTAAAACAGCTTGCGTC
ATGCGGTCGCTGCGTATATGATGCGATGAGTAAATAAACAAATACGCAAGGGGAACGCATGAAGGTTATC
GCTGTACTTAACCAGAAAGGCGGGTCAGGCAAGACGACCATCGCAACCCATCTAGCCCGCGCCCTGCAAC
TCGCCGGGGCCGATGTTCTGTTAGTCGATTCCGATCCCCAGGGCAGTGCCCGCGATTGGGCGGCCGTGCG
GGAAGATCAACCGCTAACCGTTGTCGGCATCGACCGCCCGACGATTGACCGCGACGTGAAGGCCATCGGC
CGGCGCGACTTCGTAGTGATCGACGGAGCGCCCCAGGCGGCGGACTTGGCTGTGTCCGCGATCAAGGCAG
CCGACTTCGTGCTGATTCCGGTGCAGCCAAGCCCTTACGACATATGGGCCACCGCCGACCTGGTGGAGCT
GGTTAAGCAGCGCATTGAGGTCACGGATGGAAGGCTACAAGCGGCCTTTGTCGTGTCGCGGGCGATCAAA
GGCACGCGCATCGGCGGTGAGGTTGCCGAGGCGCTGGCCGGGTACGAGCTGCCCATTCTTGAGTCCCGTA
TCACGCAGCGCGTGAGCTACCCAGGCACTGCCGCCGCCGGCACAACCGTTCTTGAATCAGAACCCGAGGG
CGACGCTGCCCGCGAGGTCCAGGCGCTGGCCGCTGAAATTAAATCAAAACTCATTTGAGTTAATGAGGTA
AAGAGAAAATGAGCAAAAGCACAAACACGCTAAGTGCCGGCCGTCCGAGCGCACGCAGCAGCAAGGCTGC
AACGTTGGCCAGCCTGGCAGACACGCCAGCCATGAAGCGGGTCAACTTTCAGTTGCCGGCGGAGGATCAC
ACCAAGCTGAAGATGTACGCGGTACGCCAAGGCAAGACCATTACCGAGCTGCTATCTGAATACATCGCGC
AGCTACCAGAGTAAATGAGCAAATGAATAAATGAGTAGATGAATTTTAGCGGCTAAAGGAGGCGGCATGG
AAAATCAAGAACAACCAGGCACCGACGCCGTGGAATGCCCCATGTGTGGAGGAACGGGCGGTTGGCCAGG
CGTAAGCGGCTGGGTTGCCTGCCGGCCCTGCAATGGCACTGGAACCCCCAAGCCCGAGGAATCGGCGTGA
GCGGTCGCAAACCATCCGGCCCGGTACAAATCGGCGCGGCGCTGGGTGATGACCTGGTGGAGAAGTTGAA
GGCCGCGCAGGCCGCCCAGCGGCAACGCATCGAGGCAGAAGCACGCCCCGGTGAATCGTGGCAAGCGGCC
GCTGATCGAATCCGCAAAGAATCCCGGCAACCGCCGGCAGCCGGTGCGCCGTCGATTAGGAAGCCGCCCA
AGGGCGACGAGCAACCAGATTTTTTCGTTCCGATGCTCTATGACGTGGGCACCCGCGATAGTCGCAGCAT
CATGGACGTGGCCGTTTTCCGTCTGTCGAAGCGTGACCGACGAGCTGGCGAGGTGATCCGCTACGAGCTT
CCAGACGGGCACGTAGAGGTTTCCGCAGGGCCGGCCGGCATGGCCAGTGTGTGGGATTACGACCTGGTAC
TGATGGCGGTTTCCCATCTAACCGAATCCATGAACCGATACCGGGAAGGGAAGGGAGACAAGCCCGGCCG
CGTGTTCCGTCCACACGTTGCGGACGTACTCAAGTTCTGCCGGCGAGCCGATGGCGGAAAGCAGAAAGAC
GACCTGGTAGAAACCTGCATTCGGTTAAACACCACGCACGTTGCCATGCAGCGTACGAAGAAGGCCAAGA
ACGGCCGCCTGGTGACGGTATCCGAGGGTGAAGCCTTGATTAGCCGCTACAAGATCGTAAAGAGCGAAAC
CGGGCGGCCGGAGTACATCGAGATCGAGCTAGCTGATTGGATGTACCGCGAGATCACAGAAGGCAAGAAC
CCGGACGTGCTGACGGTTCACCCCGATTACTTTTTGATCGATCCCGGCATCGGCCGTTTTCTCTACCGCC
TGGCACGCCGCGCCGCAGGCAAGGCAGAAGCCAGATGGTTGTTCAAGACGATCTACGAACGCAGTGGCAG
CGCCGGAGAGTTCAAGAAGTTCTGTTTCACCGTGCGCAAGCTGATCGGGTCAAATGACCTGCCGGAGTAC
GATTTGAAGGAGGAGGCGGGGCAGGCTGGCCCGATCCTAGTCATGCGCTACCGCAACCTGATCGAGGGCG
AAGCATCCGCCGGTTCCTAATGTACGGAGCAGATGCTAGGGCAAATTGCCCTAGCAGGGGAAAAAGGTCG
AAAAGGACTCTTTCCTGTGGATAGCACGTACATTGGGAACCCAAAGCCGTACATTGGGAACCGGAACCCG
TACATTGGGAACCCAAAGCCGTACATTGGGAACCGGTCACACATGTAAGTGACTGATATAAAAGAGAAAA
AAGGCGATTTTTCCGCCTAAAACTCTTTAAAACTTATTAAAACTCTTAAAACCCGCCTGGCCTGTGCATA
ACTGTCTGGCCAGCGCACAGCCGAAGAGCTGCAAAAAGCGCCTACCCTTCGGTCGCTGCGCTCCCTACGC
CCCGCCGCTTCGCGTCGGCCTATCGCGGCCGCTGGCCGCTCAAAAATGGCTGGCCTACGGCCAGGCAATC
TACCAGGGCGCGGACAAGCCGCGCCGTCGCCACTCGACCGCCGGCGCCCACATCAAGGCACCCTGCCTCG
CGCGTTTCGGTGATGACGGTGAAAACCTCTGACACATGCAGCTCCCGGAGACAGTCACAGCTTGTCTGTA
AGCGGATGCCGGGAGCAGACAAGCCCGTCAGGGCGCGTCAGCGGGT
