>Addgene plasmid #54392 | LIIIbeta R C-D | addgene partial sequence | sequence record 87760 | RB-F1 5'-ggataaaccttttcacgccc-3'
AACACTGATAGTTTAAACCAGAGGTCTCACCTTTACGAAGTCTTCGTCGACCTGCAGACTGGCTGTGTAT
AAGGGAGCCTGACATTTATATTCCCCAGAACATCAGGTTAATGGCGTTTTTGATGTCATTTTCGCGGTGG
CTGAGATCAGCCACTTCTTCCCCGATAACGGAAACCGGCACACTGGCCATATCGGTGGTCATCATGCGCC
AGCTTTCATCCCCGATATGCACCACCGGGTAAAGTTCACGGGGGACTTTATCTGACAGCAGACGTGCACT
GGCCAGGGGGATCACCATCCGTCGCCCGGGCGTGTCAATAATATCACTCTGTACATCCACAAACAGACGA
TAACGGCTCTCTCTTTTATAGGTGTAAACCTTAAACTGCATTTCACCAGCCCCTGTTCTCGTCAGCAAAA
GAGCCGTTCATTTCAATAAACCGGGCGACCTCAGCCATCCCTTCCTGATTTTCCGCTTTCCAGCGTTCGG
CACGCAGACGACGGGCTTCATTCTGCATGGTTGTGCTTACCAGACCGGAGATATTGACATCATATATGCC
TTGAGCAACTGATAGCTGTCGCTGTCAACTGTCACTGTAATACGCTGCTTCATAGCATACCTCTTTTTGA
CATACTTCGGGTATACATATCAGTATATATTC
