>Addgene plasmid #54392 | LIIIbeta R C-D | addgene partial sequence | sequence record 87761 | LB-F1 5'-gtggtgtaaacaaattgacgc-3'
AAACGTAAAATGATATAAATATCAATATATTAAATTAGATTTTGCATAAAAAACAGACTACATAATACTG
TAAAACACAACATATCCAGTCACTATGGCGGCCCCTCGAGGGGCCGCATTAGGCACCCCAGGCTTTACAC
TTTATGCTTCCGGCTCGTATAATGTGTGGATTTTGAGTTAGGATCCGTCGAGATTTTCAGGAGCTAAGGA
AGCTAAAATGGAGAAAAAAATCACTGGATATACCACCGTTGATATATCCCAATGGCATCGTAAAGAACAT
TTTGAGGCATTTCAGTCAGTTGCTCAATGTACCTATAACCAGACCGTTCAGCTGGATATTACGGCCTTTT
TAAAGACCGTAAAGAAAAATAAGCACAAGTTTTATCCGGCCTTTATTCACATTCTTGCCCGCCTGATGAA
TGCTCATCCGGAATTCCGTATGGCAATGAAAGACGGTGAGCTGGTGATATGGGATAGTGTTCACCCTTGT
TACACCGTTTTCCATGAGCAAACTGAAACGTTTTCATCGCTCTGGAGTGAATACCACGACGATTTCCGGC
AGTTTCTACACATATATTCGCAAGATGTGGCGTGTTACGG
